>Addgene plasmid #234704 | pEGFP-BUBR1 | addgene full sequence | sequence record 469841 | Addgene NGS Result
TAGTTATTAATAGTAATCAATTACGGGGTCATTAGTTCATAGCCCATATATGGAGTTCCGCGTTACATAA
CTTACGGTAAATGGCCCGCCTGGCTGACCGCCCAACGACCCCCGCCCATTGACGTCAATAATGACGTATG
TTCCCATAGTAACGCCAATAGGGACTTTCCATTGACGTCAATGGGTGGAGTATTTACGGTAAACTGCCCA
CTTGGCAGTACATCAAGTGTATCATATGCCAAGTACGCCCCCTATTGACGTCAATGACGGTAAATGGCCC
GCCTGGCATTATGCCCAGTACATGACCTTATGGGACTTTCCTACTTGGCAGTACATCTACGTATTAGTCA
TCGCTATTACCATGGTGATGCGGTTTTGGCAGTACATCAATGGGCGTGGATAGCGGTTTGACTCACGGGG
ATTTCCAAGTCTCCACCCCATTGACGTCAATGGGAGTTTGTTTTGGCACCAAAATCAACGGGACTTTCCA
AAATGTCGTAACAACTCCGCCCCATTGACGCAAATGGGCGGTAGGCGTGTACGGTGGGAGGTCTATATAA
GCAGAGCTGGTTTAGTGAACCGTCAGATCCGCTAGCGCTACCGGTCGCCACCATGGTGAGCAAGGGCGAG
GAGCTGTTCACCGGGGTGGTGCCCATCCTGGTCGAGCTGGACGGCGACGTAAACGGCCACAAGTTCAGCG
TGTCCGGCGAGGGCGAGGGCGATGCCACCTACGGCAAGCTGACCCTGAAGTTCATCTGCACCACCGGCAA
GCTGCCCGTGCCCTGGCCCACCCTCGTGACCACCCTGACCTACGGCGTGCAGTGCTTCAGCCGCTACCCC
GACCACATGAAGCAGCACGACTTCTTCAAGTCCGCCATGCCCGAAGGCTACGTCCAGGAGCGCACCATCT
TCTTCAAGGACGACGGCAACTACAAGACCCGCGCCGAGGTGAAGTTCGAGGGCGACACCCTGGTGAACCG
CATCGAGCTGAAGGGCATCGACTTCAAGGAGGACGGCAACATCCTGGGGCACAAGCTGGAGTACAACTAC
AACAGCCACAACGTCTATATCATGGCCGACAAGCAGAAGAACGGCATCAAGGTGAACTTCAAGATCCGCC
ACAACATCGAGGACGGCAGCGTGCAGCTCGCCGACCACTACCAGCAGAACACCCCCATCGGCGACGGCCC
CGTGCTGCTGCCCGACAACCACTACCTGAGCACCCAGTCCGCCCTGAGCAAAGACCCCAACGAGAAGCGC
GATCACATGGTCCTGCTGGAGTTCGTGACCGCCGCCGGGATCACTCTCGGCATGGACGAGCTGTACAAGT
CCGGACTCAGATCTCGAGCTCAAGCTTCGAATTCTGCAGTCGACGGTACCATGGCGGCGGTGAAGAAGGA
AGGGGGTGCTCTGAGTGAAGCCATGTCCCTGGAGGGAGATGAATGGGAACTGAGTAAAGAAAATGTACAA
CCTTTAAGGCAAGGGCGGATCATGTCCACGCTTCAGGGAGCACTGGCACAAGAATCTGCCTGTAACAATA
CTCTTCAGCAGCAGAAACGGGCATTTGAATATGAAATTCGATTTTACACTGGAAATGACCCTCTGGATGT
TTGGGATAGGTATATCAGCTGGACAGAGCAGAACTATCCTCAAGGTGGGAAGGAGAGTAATATGTCAACG
TTATTAGAAAGAGCTGTAGAAGCACTACAAGGAGAAAAACGATATTATAGTGATCCTCGATTTCTCAATC
TCTGGCTTAAATTAGGGCGTTTATGCAATGAGCCTTTGGATATGTACAGTTACTTGCACAACCAAGGGAT
TGGTGTTTCACTTGCTCAGTTCTATATCTCATGGGCAGAAGAATATGAAGCTAGAGAAAACTTTAGGAAA
GCAGATGCGATATTTCAGGAAGGGATTCAACAGAAGGCTGAACCACTAGAAAGACTACAGTCCCAGCACC
GACAATTCCAAGCTCGAGTGTCTCGGCAAACTCTGTTGGCACTTGAGAAAGAAGAAGAGGAGGAAGTTTT
TGAGTCTTCTGTACCACAACGAAGCACACTAGCTGAACTAAAGAGCAAAGGGAAAAAGACAGCAAGAGCT
CCAATCATCCGTGTAGGAGGTGCTCTCAAGGCTCCAAGCCAGAACAGAGGACTCCAAAATCCATTTCCTC
AACAGATGCAAAATAATAGTAGAATTACTGTTTTTGATGAAAATGCTGATGAGGCTTCTACAGCAGAGTT
GTCTAAGCCTACAGTCCAGCCATGGATAGCACCCCCCATGCCCAGGGCCAAAGAGAATGAGCTGCAAGCA
GGCCCTTGGAACACAGGCAGGTCCTTGGAACACAGGCCTCGTGGCAATACAGCTTCACTGATAGCTGTAC
CCGCTGTGCTTCCCAGTTTCACTCCATATGTGGAAGAGACTGCACAACAGCCAGTTATGACACCATGTAA
AATTGAACCTAGTATAAACCACATCCTAAGCACCAGAAAGCCTGGAAAGGAAGAAGGAGATTCTCTACAA
AGGGTTCAGAGCCATCAGCAAGCGTCTGAGGAGAAGAAAGAGAAGATGATGTATTGTAAGGAGAAGATTT
ATGCAGGAGTAGGGGAATTCTCCTTTGAAGAAATTCGGGCTGAAGTTTTCCGGAAGAAATTAAAAGAGCA
AAGGGAAGCCGAGCTATTGACCAGTGCAGAGAAGAGAGCAGAAATGCAGAAACAGATTGAAGAGATGGAG
AAGAAGCTAAAAGAAATCCAAACTACTCAGCAAGAAAGAACAGGTGATCAGCAAGAAGAGACGATGCCTA
CAAAGGAGACAACTAAACTGCAAATTGCTTCCGAGTCTCAGAAAATACCAGGAATGACTCTATCCAGTTC
TGTTTGTCAAGTAAACTGTTGTGCCAGAGAAACTTCACTTGCGGAGAACATTTGGCAGGAACAACCTCAT
TCTAAAGGTCCCAGTGTACCTTTCTCCATTTTTGATGAGTTTCTTCTTTCAGAAAAGAAGAATAAAAGTC
CTCCTGCAGATCCCCCACGAGTTTTAGCTCAACGAAGACCCCTTGCAGTTCTCAAAACCTCAGAAAGCAT
CACCTCAAATGAAGATGTGTCTCCAGATGTTTGTGATGAATTTACAGGAATTGAACCCTTGAGCGAGGAT
GCCATTATCACAGGCTTCAGAAATGTAACAATTTGTCCTAACCCAGAAGACACTTGTGACTTTGCCAGAG
CAGCTCGTTTTGTATCCACTCCTTTTCATGAGATAATGTCCTTGAAGGATCTCCCTTCTGATCCTGAGAG
ACTGTTACCGGAAGAAGATCTAGATGTAAAGACCTCTGAGGACCAGCAGACAGCTTGTGGCACTATCTAC
AGTCAGACTCTCAGCATCAAGAAGCTGAGCCCAATTATTGAAGACAGTCGTGAAGCCACACACTCCTCTG
GCTTCTCTGGTTCTTCTGCCTCGGTTGCAAGCACCTCCTCCATCAAATGTCTTCAAATTCCTGAGAAACT
AGAACTTACTAATGAGACTTCAGAAAACCCTACTCAGTCACCATGGTGTTCACAGTATCGCAGACAGCTA
CTGAAGTCCCTACCAGAGTTAAGTGCCTCTGCAGAGTTGTGTATAGAAGACAGACCAATGCCTAAGTTGG
AAATTGAGAAGGAAATTGAATTAGGTAATGAGGATTACTGCATTAAACGAGAATACCTAATATGTGAAGA
TTACAAGTTATTCTGGGTGGCGCCAAGAAACTCTGCAGAATTAACAGTAATAAAGGTATCTTCTCAACCT
GTCCCATGGGACTTTTATATCAACCTCAAGTTAAAGGAACGTTTAAATGAAGATTTTGATCATTTTTGCA
GCTGTTATCAATATCAAGATGGCTGTATTGTTTGGCACCAATATATAAACTGCTTCACCCTTCAGGATCT
TCTCCAACACAGTGAATATATTACCCATGAAATAACAGTGTTGATTATTTATAACCTTTTGACAATAGTG
GAGATGCTACACAAAGCAGAAATAGTCCATGGTGACTTGAGTCCAAGGTGTCTGATTCTCAGAAACAGAA
TCCACGATCCCTATGATTGTAACAAGAACAATCAAGCTTTGAAGATAGTGGACTTTTCCTACAGTGTTGA
CCTTAGGGTGCAGCTGGATGTTTTTACCCTCAGCGGCTTTCGGACTGTACAGATCCTGGAAGGACAAAAG
ATCCTGGCTAACTGTTCTTCTCCCTACCAGGTAGACCTGTTTGGTATAGCAGATTTAGCACATTTACTAT
TGTTCAAGGAACACCTACAGGTCTTCTGGGATGGGTCCTTCTGGAAACTTAGCCAAAATATTTCTGAGCT
AAAAGATGGTGAATTGTGGAATAAATTCTTTGTGCGGATTCTGAATGCCAATGATGAGGCCACAGTGTCT
GTTCTTGGGGAGCTTGCAGCAGAAATGAATGGGGTTTTTGACACTACATTCCAAAGTCACCTGAACAAAG
CCTTATGGAAGGTAGGGAAGTTAACTAGTCCTGGGGCTTTGCTCTTTCAGGATCCACCGGATCTAGATAA
CTGATCATAATCAGCCATACCACATTTGTAGAGGTTTTACTTGCTTTAAAAAACCTCCCACACCTCCCCC
TGAACCTGAAACATAAAATGAATGCAATTGTTGTTGTTAACTTGTTTATTGCAGCTTATAATGGTTACAA
ATAAAGCAATAGCATCACAAATTTCACAAATAAAGCATTTTTTTCACTGCATTCTAGTTGTGGTTTGTCC
AAACTCATCAATGTATCTTAACGCGTAAATTGTAAGCGTTAATATTTTGTTAAAATTCGCGTTAAATTTT
TGTTAAATCAGCTCATTTTTTAACCAATAGGCCGAAATCGGCAAAATCCCTTATAAATCAAAAGAATAGA
CCGAGATAGGGT
[37 nt withheld, positions 4913-4949]
AAAGAACGTGGACTCCAACGTCAAAGG
[49 nt withheld, positions 4977-5025]
T
[91 nt withheld, positions 5027-5117]
G
[124 nt withheld, positions 5119-5242]
CAGGTGGCACTTTTCGGGGAAATGTGCGCGGAACCCCTATTTGTTTATTTTTCTAAATACATTCAAATAT
GTATCCGCTCATGAGACAATAACCCTGATAAATGCTTCAATAATATTGAAAAAGGAAGAGTCCTGAGGCG
GAAAGAACCAGCTGTGGAATGTGTGTCAGTTAGGGTGTGGAAAGTCCCCAGGCTCCCCAGCAGGCAGAAG
TATGCAAAGCATGCATCTCAATTAGTCAGCAACCAGGTGTGGAAAGTCCCCAGGCTCCCCAGCAGGCAGA
AGTATGCAAAGCATGCATCTCAATTAGTCAGCAACCATAGTCCCGCCCCTAACTCCGCCCATCCCGCCCC
TAACTCCGCCCAGTTCCGCCCATTCTCCGCCCCATGGCTGACTAATTTTTTTTATTTATGCAGAGGCCGA
GGCCGCCTCGGCCTCTGAGCTATTCCAGAAGTAGTGAGGAGGCTTTTTTGGAGGCCTAGGCTTTTGCAAA
GATCGATCAAGAGACAGGATGAGGATCGTTTCGCATGATTGAACAAGATGGATTGCACGCAGGTTCTCCG
GCCGCTTGGGTGGAGAGGCTATTCGGCTATGACTGGGCACAACAGACAATCGGCTGCTCTGATGCCGCCG
TGTTCCGGCTGTCAGCGCAGGGGCGCCCGGTTCTTTTTGTCAAGACCGACCTGTCCGGTGCCCTGAATGA
ACTGCAAGACGAGGCAGCGCGGCTATCGTGGCTGGCCACGACGGGCGTTCCTTGCGCAGCTGTGCTCGAC
GTTGTCACTGAAGCGGGAAGGGACTGGCTGCTATTGGGCGAAGTGCCGGGGCAGGATCTCCTGTCATCTC
ACCTTGCTCCTGCCGAGAAAGTATCCATCATGGCTGATGCAATGCGGCGGCTGCATACGCTTGATCCGGC
TACCTGCCCATTCGACCACCAAGCGAAACATCGCATCGAGCGAGCACGTACTCGGATGGAAGCCGGTCTT
GTCGATCAGGATGATCTGGACGAAGAGCATCAGGGGCTCGCGCCAGCCGAACTGTTCGCCAGGCTCAAGG
CGAGCATGCCCGACGGCGAGGATCTCGTCGTGACCCATGGCGATGCCTGCTTGCCGAATATCATGGTGGA
AAATGGCCGCTTTTCTGGATTCATCGACTGTGGCCGGCTGGGTGTGGCGGACCGCTATCAGGACATAGCG
TTGGCTACCCGTGATATTGCTGAAGAGCTTGGCGGCGAATGGGCTGACCGCTTCCTCGTGCTTTACGGTA
TCGCCGCTCCCGATTCGCAGCGCATCGCCTTCTATCGCCTTCTTGACGAGTTCTTCTGAGCGGGACTCTG
GGGTTCGAAATGACCGACCAAGCGACGCCCAACCTGCCATCACGAGATTTCGATTCCACCGCCGCCTTCT
ATGAAAGGTTGGGCTTCGGAATCGTTTTCCGGGACGCCGGCTGGATGATCCTCCAGCGCGGGGATCTCAT
GCTGGAGTTCTTCGCCCACCCTAGGGGGAGGCTAACTGAAACACGGAAGGAGACAATACCGGAAGGAACC
CGCGCTATGACGGCAATAAAAAGACAGAATAAAACGCACGGTGTTGGGTCGTTTGTTCATAAACGCGGGG
TTCGGTCCCAGGGCTGGCACTCTGTCGATACCCCACCGAGACCCCATTGGGGCCAATACGCCCGCGTTTC
TTCCTTTTCCCCACCCCACCCCCCAAGTTCGGGTGAAGGCCCAGGGCTCGCAGCCAACGTCGGGGCGGCA
GGCCCTGCCATAGCCTCAGGTTACTCATATATACTTTAGATTGATTTAAAACTTCATTTTTAATTTAAAA
GGATCTAGGTGAAGATCCTTTTTGATAATCTCATGACCAAAATCCCTTAACGTGAGTTTTCGTTCCACTG
AGCGTCAGACCCCGTAGAAAAGATCAAAGGATCTTCTTGAGATCCTTTTTTTCTGCGCGTAATCTGCTGC
TTGCAAACAAAAAAACCACCGCTACCAGCGGTGGTTTGTTTGCCGGATCAAGAGCTACCAACTCTTTTTC
CGAAGGTAACTGGCTTCAGCAGAGCGCAGATACCAAATACTGTTCTTCTAGTGTAGCCGTAGTTAGGCCA
CCACTTCAAGAACTCTGTAGCACCGCCTACATACCTCGCTCTGCTAATCCTGTTACCAGTGGCTGCTGCC
AGTGGCGATAAGTCGTGTCTTACCGGGTTGGACTCAAGACGATAGTTACCGGATAAGGCGCAGCGGTCGG
GCTGAACGGGGGGTTCGTGCACACAGCCCAGCTTGGAGCGAACGACCTACACCGAACTGAGATACCTACA
GCGTGAGCTATGAGAAAGCGCCACGCTTCCCGAAGGGAGAAAGGCGGACAGGTATCCGGTAAGCGGCAGG
GTCGGAACAGGAGAGCGCACGAGGGAGCTTCCAGGGGGAAACGCCTGGTATCTTTATAGTCCTGTCGGGT
TTCGCCACCTCTGACTTGAGCGTCGATTTTTGTGATGCTCGTCAGGGGGGCGGAGCCTATGGAAAAACGC
CAGCAACGCGGCCTTTTTACGGTTCCTGGCCTTTTGCTGGCCTTTTGCTCACATGTTCTTTCCTGCGTTA
TCCCCTGATTCTGTGGATAACCGTATTACCGCCATGCAT
Features (pLannotate 1.2.2; 15 found; start..end, strand, type, name):
     61..364     +  enhancer       CMV enhancer: human cytomegalovirus immediate early enhancer
    365..568     +  promoter       CMV promoter: human cytomegalovirus (CMV) immediate early promoter
    613..1329    +  CDS            EGFP: EGFP is a basic (constitutively fluorescent) green fluorescent protein published in 1996, derived from Aequorea victoria. It is reported to be a rapidly-maturing weak dimer with moderate acid sensitivity.
   1330..1380    +  misc_feature   MCS (fragment): multiple cloning site
   1381..4530    +  CDS            BUB1B: BUB1B_HUMAN - Also known as BUBR1, MAD3L, SSK1. Experimental evidence at protein level: Swiss-Prot protein existence level 1. Essential component of the mitotic checkpoint. Required for normal mitosis progression. The mitotic checkpoint delays anaphase until all chromosomes are properly attached to the mitotic spindle. One of its checkpoint functions is to inhibit the activity of the anaphase- promoting complex/cyclosome (APC/C) by blocking the binding of CDC20 to APC/C, independently of its kinase activity. The other is to monitor kinetochore activities that depend on the kinetochore motor CE
   4552..4636    +  CDS            large T antigen (fragment): large T antigen from SV40 (simian virus 40)
   4659..4780    +  polyA_signal   SV40 poly(A) signal: SV40 polyadenylation signal
   4814..5242    -  rep_origin     f1 ori (sequence partly withheld): f1 bacteriophage origin of replication; arrow indicates direction of (+) strand synthesis
   5269..5373    +  promoter       AmpR promoter: bla
   5375..5732    +  promoter       SV40 promoter: SV40 enhancer and early promoter
   5767..6561    +  CDS            NeoR/KanR: aminoglycoside phosphotransferase from Tn5; aph(3')-II (or nptII); confers resistance to neomycin, kanamycin, and G418 (Geneticin®)
   6582..6734    +  CDS            ble (fragment): BLE_KLEPN - Experimental evidence at protein level: Swiss-Prot protein existence level 1. Binding protein with a strong affinity to the bleomycin family of antibiotics. Binds to CL990; an antimitotic-antibiotic compound. From Klebsiella pneumoniae.
   6793..6840    +  polyA_signal   HSV TK poly(A) signal: herpes simplex virus thymidine kinase polyadenylation signal (Cole and Stacy, 1985)
   6931..6947    -  polyA_signal   bGH poly(A) signal (fragment): bovine growth hormone polyadenylation signal
   7169..7757    +  rep_origin     ori: high-copy-number ColE1/pMB1/pBR322/pUC origin of replication
