[The description below was written by a language model from this plasmid's Addgene catalogue record and pLannotate feature annotations shown in this document.]
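Description:
pEGFP-BUBR1 is a mammalian expression plasmid built on the pEGFP-C1 backbone that produces human BUBR1 (gene BUB1B) fused at its N-terminus to EGFP. The roughly 3.15 kb BUBR1 coding sequence, obtained by PCR, was inserted between the KpnI and BamHI sites of the multiple cloning site downstream of EGFP, so a short stretch of MCS-derived sequence links the two open reading frames. Transcription of the fusion is driven by the human cytomegalovirus immediate early enhancer and promoter and is terminated by the SV40 polyadenylation signal. The total plasmid size is 7,871 bp, which matches the sequenced record from which the feature table was generated.

The plasmid is propagated in E. coli at high copy from a ColE1/pUC-type origin, and it also carries an f1 phage origin. A single Tn5 aminoglycoside phosphotransferase gene (NeoR/KanR) serves both hosts. A bacterial bla-type promoter expresses it for kanamycin selection in bacteria. The adjacent SV40 enhancer/early promoter, together with the HSV TK polyadenylation signal, expresses it in mammalian cells, allowing G418 selection of stable transfectants. The short large T antigen, ble and bGH poly(A) fragments in the annotation are probably backbone remnants or partial matches rather than functional elements.

BUBR1 is an essential component of the mitotic spindle checkpoint, which delays anaphase until chromosomes are properly attached to the spindle, in part by inhibiting the APC/C. The record states the purpose only as expression of a fusion protein. A fluorescent BUBR1 fusion would allow the protein to be visualised or detected in transfected cells, and the associated publication concerns mitotic chromosome segregation.
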