Addgene plasmid #234704: pEGFP-BUBR1
Purpose: expression of fusion protein
Depositing lab: Lienhard Schmitz. Depositing organization: Justus Liebig-Universitaet Giessen. Publication: CDK1-mediated phosphorylation at H2B serine 6 is required for mitotic chromosome segregation. Seibert M, Kruger M, Watson NA, Sen O, Daum JR, Slotman JA, Braun T, Houtsmuller AB, Gorbsky GJ, Jacob R, Kracht M, Higgins JMG, Schmitz ML. J Cell Biol. 2019 Apr 1;218(4):1164-1181. doi: 10.1083/jcb.201806057. Epub 2019 Feb 14. PubMed 30765437.
Backbone
  Vector backbone: pEGFP-C1
  Backbone manufacturer: Takara Bio
  Backbone size w/o insert (bp): 4731
  Total vector size (bp): 7871
  Vector type: Mammalian Expression
  Selectable markers: Neomycin (select with G418)
Growth in bacteria
  Bacterial resistance: Kanamycin, 50 μg/mL
  Growth temperature: 37°C
  Growth strain: DH5alpha
  Copy number: High Copy
Gene/Insert
  Gene/Insert name: BUBR1
  Species: H. sapiens (human)
  Insert size (bp): 3155
  Entrez Gene: BUB1B (a.k.a. BUB1beta, BUBR1, Bub1A, MAD3L, MVA1, SSK1, hBUBR1)
  Promoter: CMV
  Tag / fusion protein: EGFP (N terminal on backbone)
  Cloning method: Restriction Enzyme; 5′ cloning site KpnI (not destroyed); 3′ cloning site BamHI (not destroyed)
  Sequencing primers: 5′ EGFP; 3′ SV40 poly A reverse
Resource information
  A portion of this plasmid was derived from a plasmid made by: PCR
Terms and licenses: Academic/Nonprofit Terms; Industry Terms: Not Available to Industry
How to cite: pEGFP-BUBR1 was a gift from Lienhard Schmitz (Addgene plasmid # 234704 ; http://n2t.net/addgene:234704 ; RRID:Addgene_234704)
